Addgene plasmid #45622: pCRII-Topo Tcrb-V13 in situ probe
Depositing lab: Jeffrey Macklis. Depositing organization: Harvard University. Publication: Fezl is required for the birth and specification of corticospinal motor neurons. Molyneaux BJ, Arlotta P, Hirata T, Hibi M, Macklis JD. Neuron. 2005 Sep 15;47(6):817-31. 10.1016/j.neuron.2005.08.030 PubMed 16157277.
Backbone
  Vector backbone: pCRII-Topo
  Backbone manufacturer: Invitrogen
  Backbone size w/o insert (bp): 4000
  Total vector size (bp): 4500
  Vector type: in situ
Growth in bacteria
  Bacterial resistance: Ampicillin, 100 μg/mL
  Growth temperature: 37°C
  Growth strain: DH5alpha
  Copy number: Unknown
Gene/Insert
  Gene/Insert name: Tcrb-V13 in situ probe (alt names: T cell receptor beta chain; TcrB)
  Species: M. musculus (mouse)
  Insert size (bp): 527
  Mutation: fragment contains bp# 533-1058 of X67128
  Entrez Gene: Tcrb (a.k.a. TCRbeta, Tib)
  Cloning method: TOPO Cloning
  Sequencing primers: 5′ M13 Rev, Sp6; 3′ T7, M13 Forward
Terms and licenses: Academic/Nonprofit Terms; Industry Terms: Not Available to Industry
Depositor comments: The Tcrb-V13 fragment was amplified by RT-PCR using the following primer pair: CTGAGCTGGTGGGTGAATG AAGGTGTCAACGAGGAAGGA For in vitro transcription, use the NotI restriction digest and Sp6 promoter for sense probe generation and the HindIII restriction digest and T7 promoter for antisense probe generation. Please note that Addgene's sequencing results match bp# 533-1058 of X67128, not bp# 532-1059 as indicated on plasmid map. The plasmid functions as described in the associated publication.
How to cite: pCRII-Topo Tcrb-V13 in situ probe was a gift from Jeffrey Macklis (Addgene plasmid # 45622 ; http://n2t.net/addgene:45622 ; RRID:Addgene_45622)
