[The description below was written by a language model from this plasmid's Addgene catalogue record.]
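Description:
pCRII-Topo Tcrb-V13 in situ probe is a bacterial cloning plasmid that serves as a template for making riboprobes against the mouse T cell receptor beta chain transcript (Tcrb). It is built on the commercial pCRII-TOPO backbone, about 4 kb, giving a total size of roughly 4.5 kb with the insert. It is propagated in E. coli under ampicillin selection. The record does not state the copy number or origin of replication, and no feature table is provided, so other backbone elements cannot be confirmed here.

The insert is a fragment of about 527 bp from mouse Tcrb. It was amplified by RT-PCR and introduced by TOPO cloning, which ligates PCR products directly into the topoisomerase-activated vector. The depositor notes that sequencing matches a span of the reference cDNA that is slightly shorter at each end than the one drawn on the plasmid map, and that the plasmid still functions as published.

The cloning site is flanked by opposing SP6 and T7 phage RNA polymerase promoters, with M13 primer sites outside them for sequence verification. Either strand of the insert can therefore be transcribed in vitro once the plasmid is linearised downstream of the chosen promoter. According to the record, linearisation with NotI and transcription from SP6 gives the sense (control) probe, while linearisation with HindIII and transcription from T7 gives the antisense probe that hybridises to the endogenous mRNA.

The construct contains no eukaryotic expression elements and is intended only for probe synthesis for in situ hybridisation. The associated publication used it in a study of the birth and specification of corticospinal motor neurons in mouse.
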