>Addgene plasmid #45622 | pCRII-Topo Tcrb-V13 in situ probe | addgene partial sequence | sequence record 64756 | M13pUC-rev 5'-AGCGGATAACAATTTCACACAGG-3'
AGCTATTTAGGTGACACTATAGAATACTCAAGCTATGCATCAAGCTTGGTACCGAGCTCGGATCCACTAG
TAACGGCCGCCAGTGTGCTGGAATTCGCCCTTTGAGCTGGTGGGTGAATGGCAAGGAGGTCCACAGTGGG
GTCAGCACGGACCCTCAGGCCTACAAGGAGAGCAATTATAGCTACTGCCTGAGCAGCCGCCTGAGGGTCT
CTGCTACCTTCTGGCACAATCCTCGAAACCACTTCCGCTGCCAAGTGCAGTTCCATGGGCTTTCAGAGGA
GGACAAGTGGCCAGAGGGCTCACCCAAACCTGTCACACAGAACATCAGTGCAGAGGCCTGGGGCCGAGCA
GACTGTGGAATCACTTCAGCATCCTATCATCAGGGGGTTCTGTCTGCAACCATCCTCTATGAGATCCTAC
TGGGGAAGGCCACCCTATATGCTGTGCTGGTCAGTGGCCTGGTGCTGATGGCCATGGTCAAGAAAAAAAA
TTCCTGAGACAAACTTTTATGCATCCTGAGCCGTTCTTCACCCTGGCCATAGATTTTCCTGCACCTTCTC
TAATTCCTGTTCCTAAGAACTTGTCTCTTCTTCCTCCATGGATATCCATCCTTCCTCGTTGACACCTTAA
GGGCGAATTCTGCAGATATCCATCACACTGGCGGCCGCTCGAGCATGCATCTAGAGGGCCCAATTCGCCC
TATAGTGAGTCGTATTACAATTCACTGGCCGTCGTTTTACAACGTCGTGACTGGGAAAACCCTGGCGTTA
CCCAACTTAATCGCCTTGCAGCACATCCCCCTTTCGCCAGCTGGCGTAATAGCGAAGAGGCCCGCACCGA
TCGCCCTTCCCAACAGTTGCGCAGCCTGAATGGCGAATGGACGCGCCCTGTAGCGGCGCATTAAGCGCGG
CGGGTGTGGTGGTTAC
